>Addgene plasmid #114968 | SERK2 P5_pECIA2 | addgene full sequence | sequence record 296755 | Addgene NGS Result
GTAAAACGACGGCCAGTGAATTAATTCGTTGCAGGACAGGATGTGGTGCCCGATGTGACTAGCTCTTTGC
TGCAGGCCGTCCTATCCTCTGGTTCCGATAAGAGACCCAGAACTCCGGCCCCCCACCGCCCACCGCCACC
CCCATACATATGTGGTACGCAAGTAAGAGTGCCTGCGCATGCCCCATGTGCCCCACCAAGAGCTTTGCAT
CCCATACAAGTCCCCAAAGTGGAGAACCGAACCAATTCTTCGCGGGCAGAACAAAAGCTTCTGCACACGT
CTCCACTCGAATTTGGAGCCGGCCGGCGTGTGCAAAAGAGGTGAATCGAACGAAAGACCCGTGTGTAAAG
CCGCGTTTCCAAAATGTATAAAACCGAGAGCATCTGGCCAATGTGCATCAGTTGTGGTCAGCAGCAAAAT
CAAGTGAATCATCTCAGTGCAACTAAAGGGGGGATCCGATCTCAATATGAAGTTATGCATATTACTGGCC
GTCGTGGCCTTTGTTGGCCTCTCGCTCGGGTCTTCTAACATGGAAGGTGATGCACTGCACAGTTTGAGAG
CTAATCTAGTTGATCCAAATAATGTCTTGCAAAGCTGGGATCCTACGCTTGTTAATCCGTGTACTTGGTT
TCACGTAACGTGTAACAACGAGAACAGTGTTATAAGAGTCGATCTTGGGAATGCAGACTTGTCTGGTCAG
TTGGTTCCTCAGCTAGGTCAGCTCAAGAACTTGCAGTACTTGGAGCTTTATAGTAATAACATAACCGGGC
CGGTTCCAAGCGATCTTGGGAATCTGACAAACTTAGTGAGCTTGGATCTTTACTTGAACAGCTTCACTGG
TCCAATTCCAGATTCTCTAGGAAAGCTATTCAAGCTTCGCTTTCTTCGGCTCAACAATAACAGTCTCACC
GGACCAATTCCCATGTCATTGACTAATATCATGACCCTTCAAGTTTTGGATCTGTCGAACAACCGATTAT
CCGGATCTGTTCCTGATAATGGTTCCTTCTCGCTCTTCACTCCCATCAGTTTTGCTAACAACTTGGATCT
ATGCGGCCCAGTTACTAGCCGTCCTTGTCCTGGATCTCCCCCGTTTTCTCCTCCACCACCTTTTATACCA
CCTCCCATAGTTCCTACACCAGGTGGGTATAGTCTGGAGGTGCTGTTCCAGGGACCAGGGAGCGACAAAA
CTCACACATGCCCACCGTGCCCAGCACCTGAACTCCTGGGGGGACCGTCAGTCTTCCTCTTCCCCCCAAA
ACCCAAGGACACCCTCATGATCTCCCGGACCCCTGAGGTCACATGCGTGGTGGTGGACGTGAGCCACGAA
GACCCTGAGGTCAAGTTCAACTGGTACGTGGACGGCGTGGAGGTGCATAATGCCAAGACAAAGCCGCGGG
AGGAGCAGTACAACAGCACGTACCGTGTGGTCAGCGTCCTCACCGTCCTGCACCAGGACTGGCTGAATGG
CAAGGAGTACAAGTGCAAGGTCTCCAACAAAGCCCTCCCAGCCCCCATCGAGAAAACCATCTCCAAAGCC
AAAGGGCAGCCCCGAGAACCACAGGTGTACACCCTGCCCCCATCCCGGGAGGAGATGACCAAGAACCAGG
TCAGCCTGACCTGCCTGGTCAAAGGCTTCTATCCCAGCGACATCGCCGTGGAGTGGGAGAGCAATGGGCA
GCCGGAGAACAACTACAAGACCACGCCTCCCGTGCTGGACTCCGACGGCTCCTTCTTCCTCTACAGCAAG
CTCACCGTGGACAAGAGCAGGTGGCAGCAGGGGAACGTCTTCTCATGCTCCGTGATGCATGAGGGTCTGC
ACAACCACTACACGCAGAAGAGCCTCTCCCTGTCTCCGGGTAAATCTAGAGGGCCCTTCGAAGGTAAGCC
TATCCCTAACCCTCTCCTCGGTCTCGATTCTACGCGTACCGGTCATCATCACCATCACCATTGAGTTTAA
ACCCGCTGATCAGCCTCGACTGTGCCTTCTAAGGCCTGAGCTCGCTGATCAGCCTCGATCGAGGATCCAG
ACATGATAAGATACATTGATGAGTTTGGACAAACCACAACTAGAATGCAGTGAAAAAAATGCTTTATTTG
TGAAATTTGTGATGCTATTGCTTTATTTGTAACCATTATAAGCTGCAATAAACAAGTTAACAACAACAAT
TGCATTCATTTTATGTTTCAGGTTCAGGGGGAGGTGTGGGAGGTTTTTTAAAGCAAGTAAAACCTCTACA
AATGTGGTATGGCTGATTATGATCAGTCGACCTGCAGGCATGCAAGCTTGGCGTAATCATGGTCATAGCT
GTTTCCTGTGTGAAATTGTTATCCGCTCACAATTCCACACAACATACGAGCCGGAAGCATAAAGTGTAAA
GCCTGGGGTGCCTAATGAGTGAGCTAACTCACATTAATTGCGTTGCGCTCACTGCCCGCTTTCCAGTCGG
GAAACCTGTCGTGCCAGCTGCATTAATGAATCGGCCAACGCGCGGGGAGAGGCGGTTTGCGTATTGGGCG
CTCTTCCGCTTCCTCGCTCACTGACTCGCTGCGCTCGGTCGTTCGGCTGCGGCGAGCGGTATCAGCTCAC
TCAAAGGCGGTAATACGGTTATCCACAGAATCAGGGGATAACGCAGGAAAGAACATGTGAGCAAAAGGCC
AGCAAAAGGCCAGGAACCGTAAAAAGGCCGCGTTGCTGGCGTTTTTCCATAGGCTCCGCCCCCCTGACGA
GCATCACAAAAATCGACGCTCAAGTCAGAGGTGGCGAAACCCGACAGGACTATAAAGATACCAGGCGTTT
CCCCCTGGAAGCTCCCTCGTGCGCTCTCCTGTTCCGACCCTGCCGCTTACCGGATACCTGTCCGCCTTTC
TCCCTTCGGGAAGCGTGGCGCTTTCTCATAGCTCACGCTGTAGGTATCTCAGTTCGGTGTAGGTCGTTCG
CTCCAAGCTGGGCTGTGTGCACGAACCCCCCGTTCAGCCCGACCGCTGCGCCTTATCCGGTAACTATCGT
CTTGAGTCCAACCCGGTAAGACACGACTTATCGCCACTGGCAGCAGCCACTGGTAACAGGATTAGCAGAG
CGAGGTATGTAGGCGGTGCTACAGAGTTCTTGAAGTGGTGGCCTAACTACGGCTACACTAGAAGAACAGT
ATTTGGTATCTGCGCTCTGCTGAAGCCAGTTACCTTCGGAAAAAGAGTTGGTAGCTCTTGATCCGGCAAA
CAAACCACCGCTGGTAGCGGTGGTTTTTTTGTTTGCAAGCAGCAGATTACGCGCAGAAAAAAAGGATCTC
AAGAAGATCCTTTGATCTTTTCTACGGGGTCTGACGCTCAGTGGAACGAAAACTCACGTTAAGGGATTTT
GGTCATGAGATTATCAAAAAGGATCTTCACCTAGATCCTTTTAAATTAAAAATGAAGTTTTAAATCAATC
TAAAGTATATATGAGTAAACTTGGTCTGACAGTTACCAATGCTTAATCAGTGAGGCACCTATCTCAGCGA
TCTGTCTATTTCGTTCATCCATAGTTGCCTGACTCCCCGTCGTGTAGATAACTACGATACGGGAGGGCTT
ACCATCTGGCCCCAGTGCTGCAATGATACCGCGAGACCCACGCTCACCGGCTCCAGATTTATCAGCAATA
AACCAGCCAGCCGGAAGGGCCGAGCGCAGAAGTGGTCCTGCAACTTTATCCGCCTCCATCCAGTCTATTA
ATTGTTGCCGGGAAGCTAGAGTAAGTAGTTCGCCAGTTAATAGTTTGCGCAACGTTGTTGCCATTGCTAC
AGGCATCGTGGTGTCACGCTCGTCGTTTGGTATGGCTTCATTCAGCTCCGGTTCCCAACGATCAAGGCGA
GTTACATGATCCCCCATGTTGTGCAAAAAAGCGGTTAGCTCCTTCGGTCCTCCGATCGTTGTCAGAAGTA
AGTTGGCCGCAGTGTTATCACTCATGGTTATGGCAGCACTGCATAATTCTCTTACTGTCATGCCATCCGT
AAGATGCTTTTCTGTGACTGGTGAGTACTCAACCAAGTCATTCTGAGAATAGTGTATGCGGCGACCGAGT
TGCTCTTGCCCGGCGTCAATACGGGATAATACCGCGCCACATAGCAGAACTTTAAAAGTGCTCATCATTG
GAAAACGTTCTTCGGGGCGAAAACTCTCAAGGATCTTACCGCTGTTGAGATCCAGTTCGATGTAACCCAC
TCGTGCACCCAACTGATCTTCAGCATCTTTTACTTTCACCAGCGTTTCTGGGTGAGCAAAAACAGGAAGG
CAAAATGCCGCAAAAAAGGGAATAAGGGCGACACGGAAATGTTGAATACTCATACTCTTCCTTTTTCAAT
ATTATTGAAGCATTTATCAGGGTTATTGTCTCATGAGCGGATACATATTTGAATGTATTTAGAAAAATAA
ACAAATAGGGGTTCCGCGCACATTTCCCCGAAAAGTGCCACCTGACGTCTAAGAAACCATTATTATCATG
ACATTAACCTATAAAAATAGGCGTATCACGAGGCCCTTTCGTCTCGCGCGTTTCGGTGATGACGGTGAAA
ACCTCTGACACATGCAGCTCCCGGAGACGGTCACAGCTTGTCTGTAAGCGGATGCCGGGAGCAGACAAGC
CCGTCAGGGCGCGTCAGCGGGTGTTGGCGGGTGTCGGGGCTGGCTTAACTATGCGGCATCAGAGCAGATT
GTACTGAGAGTGCACCATATGCGGTGTGAAATACCGCACAGATGCGTAAGGAGAAAATACCGCATCAGGC
GCCATTCGCCATTCAGGCTGCGCAACTGTTGGGAAGGGCGATCGGTGCGGGCCTCTTCGCTATTACGCCA
GCTGGCGAAAGGGGGATGTGCTGCAAGGCGATTAAGTTGGGTAACGCCAGGGTTTTCCCAGTCACGACGT
T
Features (pLannotate 1.2.2; 18 found; start..end, strand, type, name):
     23..449     +  promoter       MT promoter: Drosophila metallothionein promoter
    467..520     +  sig_peptide    BiP signal sequence: Drosophila BiP signal sequence
    476..1153    +  CDS            SERK2 (fragment): SERK2_ARATH - Experimental evidence at protein level: Swiss-Prot protein existence level 1. Serine/threonine-kinase involved in brassinosteroid-dependent and -independent signaling pathways. Acts redundantly with SERK1 as a control point for sporophytic development controlling male gametophyte production (PubMed:18667726). Serves as coreceptor to small peptide (e.g. RGF1 and CLE44) signaling (Probable). Involved in the perception of phytosulfokine and subsequent signal transduction (PubMed:26308901). From Arabidopsis thaliana (Mouse-ear cress).
   1184..1864    +  CDS            IGHG1 (fragment): IGHG1_HUMAN - Experimental evidence at protein level: Swiss-Prot protein existence level 1. Constant region of immunoglobulin heavy chains. Immunoglobulins, also known as antibodies, are membrane-bound or secreted glycoproteins produced by B lymphocytes. In the recognition phase of humoral immunity, the membrane-bound immunoglobulins serve as receptors which, upon binding of a specific antigen, trigger the clonal expansion and differentiation of B lymphocytes into immunoglobulins- secreting plasma cells. Secreted immunoglobulins mediate the effector phase of humoral immunity, which results in
   1883..1924    +  CDS            V5 tag: epitope tag from simian virus 5
   2024..2158    -  polyA_signal   SV40 poly(A) signal: SV40 polyadenylation signal
   2181..2265    -  CDS            large T antigen (fragment): large T antigen from SV40 (simian virus 40)
   2265..2289    +  misc_feature   MCS (fragment): pUC18/19 multiple cloning site
   2326..2342    -  protein_bind   lac operator: The lac repressor binds to the lac operator to inhibit transcription in E. coli. This inhibition can be relieved by adding lactose or isopropyl-β-D-thiogalactopyranoside (IPTG). lac repressor encoded by lacI
   2350..2380    -  promoter       lac promoter: promoter for the E. coli lac operon
   2395..2416    -  protein_bind   CAP binding site: CAP binding activates transcription in the presence of cAMP. E. coli catabolite activator protein
   2429..2521    -  CDS            lacI (fragment): lac repressor; lacI; The lac repressor binds to the lac operator to inhibit transcription in E. coli. This inhibition can be relieved by adding lactose or isopropyl-β-D-thiogalactopyranoside (IPTG).
   2704..3292    -  rep_origin     ori: high-copy-number ColE1/pMB1/pBR322/pUC origin of replication
   3463..4323    -  CDS            AmpR: β-lactamase; bla; confers resistance to ampicillin, carbenicillin, and related antibiotics
   4324..4428    -  promoter       AmpR promoter: bla
   4523..4558    +  CDS            rop (fragment): Rop protein, which maintains plasmids at low copy number; rop
   4660..4759    +  misc_feature   bom (fragment): basis of mobility region from pBR322
   4765..21      -  CDS            lacZα (fragment) (across the origin): LacZα fragment of β-galactosidase; lacZ fragment
