[The description below was written by a language model from this plasmid's Addgene catalogue record and pLannotate feature annotations shown in this document.]
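Description:
SERK2 P5_pECIA2 is an insect-cell expression plasmid built on the pECIA2 backbone for secreted production of a plant receptor ectodomain in Drosophila cell culture. It is maintained in E. coli as a high-copy plasmid through a ColE1/pUC-type origin and selected with ampicillin via the β-lactamase gene. The remaining bacterial elements in the 4,901 nt sequence (lac promoter/operator and fragments of lacZα, lacI, rop and bom) are backbone remnants with no evident role in the expression cassette.

The payload is the extracellular domain of Arabidopsis thaliana SERK2 (AT1G34210, somatic embryogenesis receptor-like kinase 2), a leucine-rich repeat receptor kinase that acts as a co-receptor in brassinosteroid and peptide signalling. Transcription is driven by the Drosophila metallothionein promoter, which is induced by adding copper sulfate. A Drosophila BiP signal sequence at the N-terminus directs the product into the secretory pathway. Downstream of the ectodomain, the backbone supplies a human IgG1 Fc region, followed by a V5 epitope and a hexahistidine tag; the His tag is stated in the catalogue record but is not separately annotated in the feature table. An SV40 polyadenylation signal follows the cassette, although the feature table annotates it on the opposite strand. The insert was introduced by ligation-independent cloning.

The record designates this as the bait vector of a pair, to be used with the matching prey construct SERK2 P5_pECIA14. Together they belong to a collection made for mapping extracellular interactions among Arabidopsis LRR receptor kinases. The Fc fusion provides a handle for capturing the secreted bait, while the V5 and His tags allow detection or purification.
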