Addgene plasmid #114968: SERK2 P5_pECIA2
Purpose: Bait vector SERK2 P5_pECIA2 should be used with prey vector SERK2 P5_pECIA14.
Depositing lab: Youssef Belkhadir. Depositing organization: Gregor Mendel Institute of Molecular Plant Biology. Publication: An extracellular network of Arabidopsis leucine-rich repeat receptor kinases. Smakowska-Luzan E, Mott GA, Parys K, Stegmann M, Howton TC, Layeghifard M, Neuhold J, Lehner A, Kong J, Grunwald K, Weinberger N, Satbhai SB, Mayer D, Busch W, Madalinski M, Stolt-Bergner P, Provart NJ, Mukhtar MS, Zipfel C, Desveaux D, Guttman DS, Belkhadir Y. Nature. 2018 Jan 18;553(7688):342-346. doi: 10.1038/nature25184. Epub 2018 Jan 10. PubMed 29320478.
Backbone
  Vector backbone: pECIA2
  Backbone manufacturer: Chris Garcia (Addgene plasmid # 47032)
  Vector type: Insect Expression
Growth in bacteria
  Bacterial resistance: Ampicillin, 100 μg/mL
  Growth temperature: 37°C
  Growth strain: DH5alpha
  Copy number: High Copy
Gene/Insert
  Gene/Insert name: AT1G34210
  Species: A. thaliana (mustard weed)
  Entrez Gene: SERK2 (a.k.a. AT1G34210, ATSERK2, F23M19.11, F23M19_11, somatic embryogenesis receptor-like kinase 2)
  Promoter: Metallothionein (Copper-Inducible)
  Tag / fusion protein: Fc, V5 and hexahistidine tags (C terminal on backbone)
  Cloning method: Ligation Independent Cloning
Terms and licenses: Academic/Nonprofit Terms; Industry Terms: Not Available to Industry
Depositor comments: Plasmid for secreted expression in Drosophila cell culture by induction via CuSO4. Insert is an extracellular domain of indicated LRR-RK, C-terminally tagged with Fc, V5 and hexahistidine tags. Insert Protein Sequence: SSNMEGDALHSLRANLVDPNNVLQSWDPTLVNPCTWFHVTCNNENSVIRVDLGNADLSGQLVPQLGQLKNLQYLELYSNNITGPVPSDLGNLTNLVSLDLYLNSFTGPIPDSLGKLFKLRFLRLNNNSLTGPIPMSLTNIMTLQVLDLSNNRLSGSVPDNGSFSLFTPISFANNLDLCGPVTSRPCPGSPPFSPPPPFIPPPIVPTPGGYS
How to cite: SERK2 P5_pECIA2 was a gift from Youssef Belkhadir (Addgene plasmid # 114968 ; http://n2t.net/addgene:114968 ; RRID:Addgene_114968)
